>Addgene plasmid #158322 | pLKO_Ollas.FLAG.HA_NGFR | addgene full sequence | sequence record 330113 | Addgene NGS Result
TCGACGGTATCGATCACGAGACTAGTATCGAGCGGCCGCCCCCTTCACCGAGGGCCTATTTCCCATGATT
CCTTCATATTTGCATATACGATACAAGGCTGTTAGAGAGATAATTGGAATTAATTTGACTGTAAACACAA
AGATATTAGTACAAAATACGTGACGTAGAAAGTAATAATTTCTTGGGTAGTTTGCAGTTTTAAAATTATG
TTTTAAAATGGACTATCATATGCTTACCGTAACTTGAAAGTATTTCGATTTCTTGGCTTTATATATCTTG
TGGAAAGGACGAAACACCGGGTCTTCGAGAAGACCTGTTTTAGAGCTAGAAATAGCAAGTTAAAATAAGG
CTAGTCCGTTATCAACTTGAAAAAGTGGCACCGAGTCGGTGCTTTTTTTAATTCTCGACCTCGAGACAAA
TGGCAGTATTCATCCACAATTTTAAAAGAAAAGGGGGGATTGGGGGGTACAGTGCAGGGGAAAGAATAGT
AGACATAATAGCAACAGACATACAAACTAAAGAATTACAAAAACAAATTACAAAAATTCAAAATTTTCGG
GTTTATTACAGGGACAGCAGAGATCCACTTTGGCCGCGGCTCGAGGCGATAAGCTTTGCAAAGATGGATA
AAGTTTTAAACAGAGAGGAATCTTTGCAGCTAATGGACCTTCTAGGTCTTGAAAGGAGTGGGAATTGGCT
CCGGTGCCCGTCAGTGGGCAGAGCGCACATCGCCCACAGTCCCCGAGAAGTTGGGGGGAGGGGTCGGCAA
TTGAACCGGTGCCTAGAGAAGGTGGCGCGGGGTAAACTGGGAAAGTGATGTCGTGTACTGGCTCCGCCTT
TTTCCCGAGGGTGGGGGAGAACCGTATATAAGTGCAGTAGTCGCCGTGAACGTTCTTTTTCGCAACGGGT
TTGCCGCCAGAACACAGGTAAGTGCCGTGTGTGGTTCCCGCGGGCCTGGCCTCTTTACGGGTTATGGCCC
TTGCGTGCCTTGAATTACTTCCACCTGGCTGCAGTACGTGATTCTTGATCCCGAGCTTCGGGTTGGAAGT
GGGTGGGAGAGTTCGAGGCCTTGCGCTTAAGGAGCCCCTTCGCCTCGTGCTTGAGTTGAGGCCTGGCCTG
GGCGCTGGGGCCGCCGCGTGCGAATCTGGTGGCACCTTCGCGCCTGTCTCGCTGCTTTCGATAAGTCTCT
AGCCATTTAAAATTTTTGATGACCTGCTGCGACGCTTTTTTTCTGGCAAGATAGTCTTGTAAATGCGGGC
CAAGATCTGCACACTGGTATTTCGGTTTTTGGGGCCGCGGGCGGCGACGGGGCCCGTGCGTCCCAGCGCA
CATGTTCGGCGAGGCGGGGCCTGCGAGCGCGGCCACCGAGAATCGGACGGGGGTAGTCTCAAGCTGGCCG
GCCTGCTCTGGTGCCTGGCCTCGCGCCGCCGTGTATCGCCCCGCCCTGGGCGGCAAGGCTGGCCCGGTCG
GCACCAGTTGCGTGAGCGGAAAGATGGCCGCTTCCCGGCCCTGCTGCAGGGAGCTCAAAATGGAGGACGC
GGCGCTCGGGAGAGCGGGCGGGTGAGTCACCCACACAAAGGAAAAGGGCCTTTCCGTCCTCAGCCGTCGC
TTCATGTGACTCCACGGAGTACCGGGCGCCGTCCAGGCACCTCGATTAGTTCTCGAGCTTTTGGAGTACG
TCGTCTTTAGGTTGGGGGGAGGGGTTTTATGCGATGGAGTTTCCCCACACTGAGTGGGTGGAGACTGAAG
TTAGGCCAGCTTGGCACTTGATGTAATTCTCCTTGGAATTTGCCCTTTTTGAGTTTGGATCTTGGTTCAT
TCTCAAGCCTCAGACAGTGGTTCAAAGTTTTTTTCTTCCATTTCAGGTGTCGTGAGGAATTCTGCAGTCG
ATCGACGGTACCGCGGGCCCGGGATCCACGGTCGCCACCATGGGGGCAGGTGCCACCGGCCGCGCCATGG
ACGGGCCGCGCCTGCTGCTGTTGCTGCTTCTGGGGGTGTCCCTTGGAGGTGCCAAGGAGGCATGCAGCGG
CTTCGCCAACGAGCTGGGCCCCAGGCTGATGGGCAAGTGCGGAGGAGGCGGGGGAGGGGACTACAAAGAC
GATGACGACAAGGGAGGAGGCGGGGGAGGGTACCCATACGATGTGCCAGATTACGCTCCCACAGGCCTGT
ACACACACAGCGGTGAGTGCTGCAAAGCCTGCAACCTGGGCGAGGGTGTGGCCCAGCCTTGTGGAGCCAA
CCAGACCGTGTGTGAGCCCTGCCTGGACAGCGTGACGTTCTCCGACGTGGTGAGCGCGACCGAGCCGTGC
AAGCCGTGCACCGAGTGCGTGGGGCTCCAGAGCATGTCGGCGCCGTGCGTGGAGGCCGACGACGCCGTGT
GCCGCTGCGCCTACGGCTACTACCAGGATGAGACGACTGGGCGCTGCGAGGCGTGCCGCGTGTGCGAGGC
GGGCTCGGGCCTCGTGTTCTCCTGCCAGGACAAGCAGAACACCGTGTGCGAGGAGTGCCCCGACGGCACG
TATTCCGACGAGGCCAACCACGTGGACCCGTGCCTGCCCTGCACCGTGTGCGAGGACACCGAGCGCCAGC
TCCGCGAGTGCACACGCTGGGCCGACGCCGAGTGCGAGGAGATCCCTGGCCGTTGGATTACACGGTCCAC
ACCCCCAGAGGGCTCGGACAGCACAGCCCCCAGCACCCAGGAGCCTGAGGCACCTCCAGAACAAGACCTC
ATAGCCAGCACGGTGGCAGGTGTGGTGACCACAGTGATGGGCAGCTCCCAGCCCGTGGTGACCCGAGGCA
CCACCGACAACCTCATCCCTGTCTATTGCTCCATCCTGGCTGCTGTGGTTGTGGGCCTTGTGGCCTACAT
AGCCTTCAAGAGGTGGAACAGGGGTATCCTCTAGAGCGGCCGCGTCGACAATCAACCTCTGGATTACAAA
ATTTGTGAAAGATTGACTGGTATTCTTAACTATGTTGCTCCTTTTACGCTATGTGGATACGCTGCTTTAA
TGCCTTTGTATCATGCTATTGCTTCCCGTATGGCTTTCATTTTCTCCTCCTTGTATAAATCCTGGTTGCT
GTCTCTTTATGAGGAGTTGTGGCCCGTTGTCAGGCAACGTGGCGTGGTGTGCACTGTGTTTGCTGACGCA
ACCCCCACTGGTTGGGGCATTGCCACCACCTGTCAGCTCCTTTCCGGGACTTTCGCTTTCCCCCTCCCTA
TTGCCACGGCGGAACTCATCGCCGCCTGCCTTGCCCGCTGCTGGACAGGGGCTCGGCTGTTGGGCACTGA
CAATTCCGTGGTGTTGTCGGGGAAGCTGACGTCCTTTCCATGGCTGCTCGCCTGTGTTGCCACCTGGATT
CTGCGCGGGACGTCCTTCTGCTACGTCCCTTCGGCCCTCAATCCAGCGGACCTTCCTTCCCGCGGCCTGC
TGCCGGCTCTGCGGCCTCTTCCGCATCTTCGCCTTCGCCCTCAGACGAGTCGGATCTCCCTTTGGGCCGC
CTCCCCGCCTGGGTACCTTTAAGACCAATGACTTACAAGGCAGCTGTAGATCTTAGCCACTTTTTAAAAG
AAAAGGGGGGACTGGAAGGGCTAATTCACTCCCAACGAAGATAAGATCTGCTTTTTGCTTGTACTGGGTC
TCTCTGGTTAGACCAGATCTGAGCCTGGGAGCTCTCTGGCTAACTAGGGAACCCACTGCTTAAGCCTCAA
TAAAGCTTGCCTTGAGTGCTTCAAGTAGTGTGTGCCCGTCTGTTGTGTGACTCTGGTAACTAGAGATCCC
TCAGACCCTTTTAGTCAGTGTGGAAAATCTCTAGCAGTAGTAGTTCATGTCATCTTATTATTCAGTATTT
ATAACTTGCAAAGAAATGAATATCAGAGAGTGAGAGGAACTTGTTTATTGCAGCTTATAATGGTTACAAA
TAAAGCAATAGCATCACAAATTTCACAAATAAAGCATTTTTTTCACTGCATTCTAGTTGTGGTTTGTCCA
AACTCATCAATGTATCTTATCATGTCTGGCTCTAGCTATCCCGCCCCTAACTCCGCCCATCCCGCCCCTA
ACTCCGCCCAGTTCCGCCCATTCTCCGCCCCATGGCTGACTAATTTTTTTTATTTATGCAGAGGCCGAGG
CCGCCTCGGCCTCTGAGCTATTCCAGAAGTAGTGAGGAGGCTTTTTTGGAGGCCTAGGGACGTACCCAAT
TCGCCCTATAGTGAGTCGTATTACGCGCGCTCACTGGCCGTCGTTTTACAACGTCGTGACTGGGAAAACC
CTGGCGTTACCCAACTTAATCGCCTTGCAGCACATCCCCCTTTCGCCAGCTGGCGTAATAGCGAAGAGGC
CCGCACCGATCGCCCTTCCCAACAGTTGCGCAGCCTGAATGGCGAATGGG
[124 nt withheld, positions 4391-4514]
C
[91 nt withheld, positions 4516-4606]
A
[49 nt withheld, positions 4608-4656]
CCTTTGACGTTGGAGTCCACGTTCTTT
[37 nt withheld, positions 4684-4720]
ACCCTATCTCGGTCTATTCTTTTGATTTATAAGGGATTTTGCCGATTTCGGCCTATTGGTTAAAAAATGA
GCTGATTTAACAAAAATTTAACGCGAATTTTAACAAAATATTAACGCTTACAATTTAGGTGGCACTTTTC
GGGGAAATGTGCGCGGAACCCCTATTTGTTTATTTTTCTAAATACATTCAAATATGTATCCGCTCATGAG
ACAATAACCCTGATAAATGCTTCAATAATATTGAAAAAGGAAGAGTATGAGTATTCAACATTTCCGTGTC
GCCCTTATTCCCTTTTTTGCGGCATTTTGCCTTCCTGTTTTTGCTCACCCAGAAACGCTGGTGAAAGTAA
AAGATGCTGAAGATCAGTTGGGTGCACGAGTGGGTTACATCGAACTGGATCTCAACAGCGGTAAGATCCT
TGAGAGTTTTCGCCCCGAAGAACGTTTTCCAATGATGAGCACTTTTAAAGTTCTGCTATGTGGCGCGGTA
TTATCCCGTATTGACGCCGGGCAAGAGCAACTCGGTCGCCGCATACACTATTCTCAGAATGACTTGGTTG
AGTACTCACCAGTCACAGAAAAGCATCTTACGGATGGCATGACAGTAAGAGAATTATGCAGTGCTGCCAT
AACCATGAGTGATAACACTGCGGCCAACTTACTTCTGACAACGATCGGAGGACCGAAGGAGCTAACCGCT
TTTTTGCACAACATGGGGGATCATGTAACTCGCCTTGATCGTTGGGAACCGGAGCTGAATGAAGCCATAC
CAAACGACGAGCGTGACACCACGATGCCTGTAGCAATGGCAACAACGTTGCGCAAACTATTAACTGGCGA
ACTACTTACTCTAGCTTCCCGGCAACAATTAATAGACTGGATGGAGGCGGATAAAGTTGCAGGACCACTT
CTGCGCTCGGCCCTTCCGGCTGGCTGGTTTATTGCTGATAAATCTGGAGCCGGTGAGCGTGGGTCTCGCG
GTATCATTGCAGCACTGGGGCCAGATGGTAAGCCCTCCCGTATCGTAGTTATCTACACGACGGGGAGTCA
GGCAACTATGGATGAACGAAATAGACAGATCGCTGAGATAGGTGCCTCACTGATTAAGCATTGGTAACTG
TCAGACCAAGTTTACTCATATATACTTTAGATTGATTTAAAACTTCATTTTTAATTTAAAAGGATCTAGG
TGAAGATCCTTTTTGATAATCTCATGACCAAAATCCCTTAACGTGAGTTTTCGTTCCACTGAGCGTCAGA
CCCCGTAGAAAAGATCAAAGGATCTTCTTGAGATCCTTTTTTTCTGCGCGTAATCTGCTGCTTGCAAACA
AAAAAACCACCGCTACCAGCGGTGGTTTGTTTGCCGGATCAAGAGCTACCAACTCTTTTTCCGAAGGTAA
CTGGCTTCAGCAGAGCGCAGATACCAAATACTGTTCTTCTAGTGTAGCCGTAGTTAGGCCACCACTTCAA
GAACTCTGTAGCACCGCCTACATACCTCGCTCTGCTAATCCTGTTACCAGTGGCTGCTGCCAGTGGCGAT
AAGTCGTGTCTTACCGGGTTGGACTCAAGACGATAGTTACCGGATAAGGCGCAGCGGTCGGGCTGAACGG
GGGGTTCGTGCACACAGCCCAGCTTGGAGCGAACGACCTACACCGAACTGAGATACCTACAGCGTGAGCT
ATGAGAAAGCGCCACGCTTCCCGAAGGGAGAAAGGCGGACAGGTATCCGGTAAGCGGCAGGGTCGGAACA
GGAGAGCGCACGAGGGAGCTTCCAGGGGGAAACGCCTGGTATCTTTATAGTCCTGTCGGGTTTCGCCACC
TCTGACTTGAGCGTCGATTTTTGTGATGCTCGTCAGGGGGGCGGAGCCTATGGAAAAACGCCAGCAACGC
GGCCTTTTTACGGTTCCTGGCCTTTTGCTGGCCTTTTGCTCACATGTTCTTTCCTGCGTTATCCCCTGAT
TCTGTGGATAACCGTATTACCGCCTTTGAGTGAGCTGATACCGCTCGCCGCAGCCGAACGACCGAGCGCA
GCGAGTCAGTGAGCGAGGAAGCGGAAGAGCGCCCAATACGCAAACCGCCTCTCCCCGCGCGTTGGCCGAT
TCATTAATGCAGCTGGCACGACAGGTTTCCCGACTGGAAAGCGGGCAGTGAGCGCAACGCAATTAATGTG
AGTTAGCTCACTCATTAGGCACCCCAGGCTTTACACTTTATGCTTCCGGCTCGTATGTTGTGTGGAATTG
TGAGCGGATAACAATTTCACACAGGAAACAGCTATGACCATGATTACGCCAAGCGCGCAATTAACCCTCA
CTAAAGGGAACAAAAGCTGGAGCTGCAAGCTTAATGTAGTCTTATGCAATACTCTTGTAGTCTTGCAACA
TGGTAACGATGAGTTAGCAACATGCCTTACAAGGAGAGAAAAAGCACCGTGCATGGCGATTGGTGGAAGT
AAGGTGGTACGATCGTGCCTTATTAGGAAGGCAACAGACGGGTCTGACATGGATTGGACGAACCACTGAA
TTGCCGCATTGCAGAGATATTGTATTTAAGTGCCTAGCTCGATACATAAACGGGTCTCTCTGGTTAGACC
AGATCTGAGCCTGGGAGCTCTCTGGCTAACTAGGGAACCCACTGCTTAAGCCTCAATAAAGCTTGCCTTG
AGTGCTTCAAGTAGTGTGTGCCCGTCTGTTGTGTGACTCTGGTAACTAGAGATCCCTCAGACCCTTTTAG
TCAGTGTGGAAAATCTCTAGCAGTGGCGCCCGAACAGGGACTTGAAAGCGAAAGGGAAACCAGAGGAGCT
CTCTCGACGCAGGACTCGGCTTGCTGAAGCGCGCACGGCAAGAGGCGAGGGGCGGCGACTGGTGAGTACG
CCAAAAATTTTGACTAGCGGAGGCTAGAAGGAGAGAGATGGGTGCGAGAGCGTCAGTATTAAGCGGGGGA
GAATTAGATCGCGATGGGAAAAAATTCGGTTAAGGCCAGGGGGAAAGAAAAAATATAAATTAAAACATAT
AGTATGGGCAAGCAGGGAGCTAGAACGATTCGCAGTTAATCCTGGCCTGTTAGAAACATCAGAAGGCTGT
AGACAAATACTGGGACAGCTACAACCATCCCTTCAGACAGGATCAGAAGAACTTAGATCATTATATAATA
CAGTAGCAACCCTCTATTGTGTGCATCAAAGGATAGAGATAAAAGACACCAAGGAAGCTTTAGACAAGAT
AGAGGAAGAGCAAAACAAAAGTAAGACCACCGCACAGCAAGCGGCCGCTGATCTTCAGACCTGGAGGAGG
AGATATGAGGGACAATTGGAGAAGTGAATTATATAAATATAAAGTAGTAAAAATTGAACCATTAGGAGTA
GCACCCACCAAGGCAAAGAGAAGAGTGGTGCAGAGAGAAAAAAGAGCAGTGGGAATAGGAGCTTTGTTCC
TTGGGTTCTTGGGAGCAGCAGGAAGCACTATGGGCGCAGCGTCAATGACGCTGACGGTACAGGCCAGACA
ATTATTGTCTGGTATAGTGCAGCAGCAGAACAATTTGCTGAGGGCTATTGAGGCGCAACAGCATCTGTTG
CAACTCACAGTCTGGGGCATCAAGCAGCTCCAGGCAAGAATCCTGGCTGTGGAAAGATACCTAAAGGATC
AACAGCTCCTGGGGATTTGGGGTTGCTCTGGAAAACTCATTTGCACCACTGCTGTGCCTTGGAATGCTAG
TTGGAGTAATAAATCTCTGGAACAGATTTGGAATCACACGACCTGGATGGAGTGGGACAGAGAAATTAAC
AATTACACAAGCTTAATACACTCCTTAATTGAAGAATCGCAAAACCAGCAAGAAAAGAATGAACAAGAAT
TATTGGAATTAGATAAATGGGCAAGTTTGTGGAATTGGTTTAACATAACAAATTGGCTGTGGTATATAAA
ATTATTCATAATGATAGTAGGAGGCTTGGTAGGTTTAAGAATAGTTTTTGCTGTACTTTCTATAGTGAAT
AGAGTTAGGCAGGGATATTCACCATTATCGTTTCAGACCCACCTCCCAACCCCGAGGGGACCCGACAGGC
CCGAAGGAATAGAAGAAGAAGGTGGAGAGAGAGACAGAGACAGATCCATTCGATTAGTGAACGGATC
Features (pLannotate 1.2.2; 29 found; start..end, strand, type, name):
     50..290     +  promoter       U6 promoter: RNA polymerase III promoter for human U6 snRNA
    317..392     +  misc_RNA       gRNA scaffold: guide RNA scaffold for the Streptococcus pyogenes CRISPR/Cas9 system
    440..557     +  misc_feature   cPPT/CTS: central polypurine tract and central termination sequence of HIV-1
    624..690     +  CDS            small t antigen (fragment): SV40 (simian virus 40) small t antigen
    697..1875    +  promoter       EF-1α promoter: strong constitutive promoter for human elongation factor EF-1α
   1892..1917    +  misc_feature   MCS (fragment): multiple cloning site
   1930..2889    +  CDS            NGFR (fragment): TNR16_HUMAN - Also known as TNFRSF16. Experimental evidence at protein level: Swiss-Prot protein existence level 1. Low affinity receptor which can bind to NGF, BDNF, NTF3, and NTF4. Forms a heterodimeric receptor with SORCS2 that binds the precursor forms of NGF, BDNF and NTF3 with high affinity, and has much lower affinity for mature NGF and BDNF (PubMed:24908487). Plays an important role in differentiation and survival of specific neuronal populations during development (By similarity). Can mediate cell survival as well as cell death of neural cells. Plays a role in the inactivation of RHOA
   2920..3508    +  misc_feature   WPRE: woodchuck hepatitis virus posttranscriptional regulatory element
   3513..3650    +  CDS            nef (fragment): NEF_HV1LA - Experimental evidence at protein level: Swiss-Prot protein existence level 1. Extracellular Nef protein targets CD4(+) T-lymphocytes for apoptosis by interacting with CXCR4 surface receptors. From Human immunodeficiency virus type 1 group M subtype B (isolate Lai) (HIV-1).
   3636..3816    +  LTR            5' LTR (truncated): truncated 5' long terminal repeat (LTR) from HIV-1
   3888..4009    +  polyA_signal   SV40 poly(A) signal: SV40 polyadenylation signal
   4049..4184    +  rep_origin     SV40 ori: SV40 origin of replication
   4205..4223    -  promoter       T7 promoter: promoter for bacteriophage T7 RNA polymerase
   4231..4386    +  CDS            lacZα (fragment): LacZα fragment of β-galactosidase; lacZ fragment
   4391..4819    +  rep_origin     f1 ori (sequence partly withheld): f1 bacteriophage origin of replication; arrow indicates direction of (+) strand synthesis
   4872..4976    +  promoter       AmpR promoter: bla
   4977..5837    +  CDS            AmpR: β-lactamase; bla; confers resistance to ampicillin, carbenicillin, and related antibiotics
   6008..6596    +  rep_origin     ori: high-copy-number ColE1/pMB1/pBR322/pUC origin of replication
   6779..6871    +  CDS            lacI (fragment): lac repressor; lacI; The lac repressor binds to the lac operator to inhibit transcription in E. coli. This inhibition can be relieved by adding lactose or isopropyl-β-D-thiogalactopyranoside (IPTG).
   6884..6905    +  protein_bind   CAP binding site: CAP binding activates transcription in the presence of cAMP. E. coli catabolite activator protein
   6920..6950    +  promoter       lac promoter: promoter for the E. coli lac operon
   6958..6974    +  protein_bind   lac operator: The lac repressor binds to the lac operator to inhibit transcription in E. coli. This inhibition can be relieved by adding lactose or isopropyl-β-D-thiogalactopyranoside (IPTG). lac repressor encoded by lacI
   7019..7037    +  promoter       T3 promoter: promoter for bacteriophage T3 RNA polymerase
   7065..7291    +  promoter       RSV promoter: Rous sarcoma virus enhancer/promoter
   7292..7472    +  LTR            5' LTR (truncated): truncated 5' long terminal repeat (LTR) from HIV-1
   7519..7644    +  misc_feature   HIV-1 Ψ: packaging signal of human immunodeficiency virus type 1
   7628..7991    +  CDS            HIV-1 gag (fragment): gag protein from human immunodeficiency virus 1; gag
   8137..8370    +  misc_feature   RRE: The Rev response element (RRE) of HIV-1 allows for Rev-dependent mRNA export from the nucleus to the cytoplasm.
   8747..8847    +  CDS            Rev (fragment): human immunodeficiency virus 1 (HIV-1) Rev protein; rev; enhances nuclear export of unspliced and incompletely spliced viral mRNAs
