[The description below was written by a language model from this plasmid's Addgene catalogue record and pLannotate feature annotations shown in this document.]
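Description:
pLKO_Ollas.FLAG.HA_NGFR is a lentiviral CRISPR vector on the pLKO backbone, about 8.8 kb in the sequenced record. It pairs an sgRNA expression cassette with a protein barcode ("Pro-Code") so that transduced cells can be tracked. It is propagated in E. coli through a high-copy ColE1/pUC-type origin with ampicillin selection (AmpR). The backbone also contains an f1 origin, an SV40 origin, and remnants of lac and T7/T3 cloning-vector sequence. No mammalian drug-resistance marker is annotated or listed.

The viral genome is transcribed from an RSV promoter fused to a truncated HIV-1 5' LTR, an arrangement typical of Tat-independent, third-generation-style packaging. This is followed by the Ψ packaging signal with a gag fragment and the RRE for Rev-dependent export. A second truncated LTR lies downstream of the payload, followed by an SV40 polyadenylation signal.

Within the provirus, a human U6 promoter sits upstream of the S. pyogenes Cas9 guide RNA scaffold, providing the site where an sgRNA spacer is cloned; the record does not indicate that a guide is already present. After a cPPT/CTS element, an EF-1α promoter drives human NGFR truncated to remove its signaling domain (dNGFR). This serves as an inert cell-surface scaffold carrying an N-terminal Ollas, FLAG and HA epitope combination, and a WPRE enhances its expression. The epitope tags are listed in the catalogue fields but are not annotated separately in the feature table.

Because each Pro-Code is a distinct epitope combination that antibodies can detect, linking one barcode to one sgRNA lets cytometry identify which guide each cell received. This supports phenotypic CRISPR screens at single-cell resolution. Cas9 is not encoded on this plasmid and must be supplied separately.
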