Addgene plasmid #158322: pLKO_Ollas.FLAG.HA_NGFR
Purpose: Protein Barcode (Pro-Code) for vector/cell tracking. Contains U6 trRNA cassette for sgRNA cloning. Enables phenotypic CRISPR screens at a single cell resolution (using cytometry).
Depositing lab: Brian Brown. Depositing organization: Icahn School of Medicine at Mount Sinai. Publication: Protein Barcodes Enable High-Dimensional Single-Cell CRISPR Screens. Wroblewska A, Dhainaut M, Ben-Zvi B, Rose SA, Park ES, Amir ED, Bektesevic A, Baccarini A, Merad M, Rahman AH, Brown BD. Cell. 2018 Nov 1;175(4):1141-1155.e16. doi: 10.1016/j.cell.2018.09.022. Epub 2018 Oct 18. PubMed 30343902.
Backbone
  Vector backbone: pLKO
  Backbone size w/o insert (bp): 9000
  Vector type: Lentiviral, CRISPR
Growth in bacteria
  Bacterial resistance: Ampicillin, 100 μg/mL
  Growth temperature: 37°C
  Growth strain: NEB Stable
  Copy number: High Copy
Gene/Insert
  Gene/Insert name: Pro-Code Tagged human dNGFR
  Species: H. sapiens (human)
  Insert size (bp): 1000
  Mutation: Truncation of the signaling domain
  Entrez Gene: NGFR (a.k.a. CD271, Gp80-LNGFR, TNFRSF16, p75(NTR), p75NTR)
  Promoter: EF1a
  Tag / fusion protein: Ollas.FLAG.HA (N terminal on insert)
  Cloning method: Restriction Enzyme; 5′ cloning site Unknown (unknown if destroyed)
  Sequencing primers: 5′ cctttttgagtttggatcttggttcat
Terms and licenses: Academic/Nonprofit Terms; Industry Terms: Not Available to Industry
How to cite: pLKO_Ollas.FLAG.HA_NGFR was a gift from Brian Brown (Addgene plasmid # 158322 ; http://n2t.net/addgene:158322 ; RRID:Addgene_158322)
