>Addgene plasmid #158322 | pLKO_Ollas.FLAG.HA_NGFR | depositor partial sequence | sequence record 305513 | Tagged NGFR
ATGGGGGCAGGTGCCACCGGCCGCGCCATGGACGGGCCGCGCCTGCTGCTGTTGCTGCTTCTGGGGGTGT
CCCTTGGAGGTGCCAAGGAGGCATGCAGCGGCTTCGCCAACGAGCTGGGCCCCAGGCTGATGGGCAAGTG
CGGAGGAGGCGGGGGAGGGGACTACAAAGACGATGACGACAAGGGAGGAGGCGGGGGAGGGTACCCATAC
GATGTGCCAGATTACGCTCCCACAGGCCTGTACACACACAGCGGTGAGTGCTGCAAAGCCTGCAACCTGG
GCGAGGGTGTGGCCCAGCCTTGTGGAGCCAACCAGACCGTGTGTGAGCCCTGCCTGGACAGCGTGACGTT
CTCCGACGTGGTGAGCGCGACCGAGCCGTGCAAGCCGTGCACCGAGTGCGTGGGGCTCCAGAGCATGTCG
GCGCCGTGCGTGGAGGCCGACGACGCCGTGTGCCGCTGCGCCTACGGCTACTACCAGGATGAGACGACTG
GGCGCTGCGAGGCGTGCCGCGTGTGCGAGGCGGGCTCGGGCCTCGTGTTCTCCTGCCAGGACAAGCAGAA
CACCGTGTGCGAGGAGTGCCCCGACGGCACGTATTCCGACGAGGCCAACCACGTGGACCCGTGCCTGCCC
TGCACCGTGTGCGAGGACACCGAGCGCCAGCTCCGCGAGTGCACACGCTGGGCCGACGCCGAGTGCGAGG
AGATCCCTGGCCGTTGGATTACACGGTCCACACCCCCAGAGGGCTCGGACAGCACAGCCCCCAGCACCCA
GGAGCCTGAGGCACCTCCAGAACAAGACCTCATAGCCAGCACGGTGGCAGGTGTGGTGACCACAGTGATG
GGCAGCTCCCAGCCCGTGGTGACCCGAGGCACCACCGACAACCTCATCCCTGTCTATTGCTCCATCCTGG
CTGCTGTGGTTGTGGGCCTTGTGGCCTACATAGCCTTCAAGAGGTGGAACAGGGGTATCCTCTAG
